>Addgene plasmid #67092 | pCellFree_G03 TFAP2B | addgene full sequence | sequence record 365619 | Addgene NGS Result
AAGTGCCACCTGACGTCTAATACGACTCACTATAGGGACATCTTAAGTTTATTTTATTTTATTTTATTTT
ATTTTATTTTATTTTATTTTATTTTATTTTATTTTATTTAACCATGACAGTAATGTATAAAGTCTGTAAA
GACATTAAACACGTAAGTGAAACCATGGGCACCTCTGGTCACCACCATCACCACCATCACCACGGCACAA
GCAAGGGCGAGGAGCTGTTCACCGGGGTGGTGCCCATCCTGGTCGAGCTGGACGGCGACGTAAACGGCCA
CAAGTTCAGCGTGTCCGGCGAGGGCGAGGGCGATGCCACCTACGGCAAGCTGACCCTGAAGTTCATCTGC
ACCACCGGCAAGCTGCCCGTGCCCTGGCCCACCCTCGTGACCACCCTGACCTACGGCGTGCAGTGCTTCA
GCCGCTACCCCGACCACATGAAGCAGCACGACTTCTTCAAGTCCGCCATGCCCGAAGGCTACGTCCAGGA
GCGCACCATCTTCTTCAAGGACGACGGCAACTACAAGACCCGCGCCGAGGTGAAGTTCGAGGGCGACACC
CTGGTGAACCGCATCGAGCTGAAGGGCATCGACTTCAAGGAGGACGGCAACATCCTGGGGCACAAGCTGG
AGTACAACTACAACAGCCACAACGTCTATATCATGGCCGACAAGCAGAAGAACGGCATCAAGGTGAACTT
CAAGATCCGCCACAACATCGAGGACGGCAGCGTGCAGCTCGCCGACCACTACCAGCAGAACACCCCCATC
GGCGACGGCCCCGTGCTGCTGCCCGACAACCACTACCTGAGCACCCAGTCCGCCCTGAGCAAAGACCCCA
ACGAGAAGCGCGATCACATGGTCCTGCTGGAGTTCGTGACCGCCGCCGGGATCACTCTCGGCATGGACGA
GCTATACAAGCTGGAGGTGCTCTTCCAGGGTCCGACAAGTTTGTACAAAAAAGCAGGCTCCACCATGCTC
TGGAAGCTTGTGGAGAATGTCAAGTACGAAGATATCTATGAGGACCGGCACGATGGTGTCCCGAGCCACA
GCTCGCGGCTCTCCCAGCTGGGCTCGGTGTCCCAAGGACCCTACTCGAGCGCCCCGCCGCTGTCCCACAC
CCCGTCGTCGGACTTCCAGCCGCCCTACTTCCCACCCCCCTACCAGCCGCTCCCCTACCACCAGAGCCAG
GACCCCTACTCCCACGTCAACGACCCCTACTCCCTGAACCCACTGCACCAGCCCCAGCAACATCCCTGGG
GGCAACGGCAGCGGCAAGAAGTGGGTTCGGAAGCCGGCTCTCTCCTGCCCCAGCCTCGGGCCGCCTTGCC
CCAGCTCTCGGGCCTTGACCCCCGGAGGGACTACCACTCGGTCCGCCGGCCGGACGTGCTGCTGCATTCG
GCGCACCACGGCCTGGACGCGGGCATGGGTGACAGCCTCTCGCTGCACGGCCTCGGCCATCCCGGAATGG
AAGACGTCCAGTCAGTTGAAGATGCCAATAACAGCGGCATGAATCTATTGGACCAGTCTGTCATTAAAAA
AGTTCCAGTTCCTCCCAAATCGGTGACTTCTCTAATGATGAATAAAGACGGCTTCCTGGGAGGCATGTCT
GTCAACACCGGCGAGGTGTTTTGCTCCGTCCCAGGCCGTTTGTCTCTGCTCAGTTCAACTTCGAAGTACA
AAGTAACTGTGGGAGAAGTTCAGAGACGGCTGTCGCCCCCTGAATGCCTCAATGCATCTCTCCTCGGCGG
AGTCCTCAGAAGAGCCAAATCGAAAAATGGGGGGAGATCTTTGCGAGAAAGGCTAGAAAAAATCGGTTTG
AATTTACCCGCGGGCAGGCGCAAAGCAGCAAATGTCACGTTACTCACCTCCCTGGTGGAAGGAGAAGCTG
TTCACTTAGCTAGGGATTTTGGGTACATTTGCGAAACGGAGTTTCCCGCCAAAGCCGTCTCTGAGTATTT
GAACCGGCAGCACACAGACCCGAGTGACCTGCACTCCCGAAAGAATATGCTGTTGGCCACCAAGCAACTT
TGTAAAGAATTTACGGATCTACTGGCGCAGGACCGGACACCGATAGGGAACAGCCGACCCAGCCCCATCC
TGGAGCCGGGGATCCAGAGCTGCCTCACGCACTTCAGCCTCATCACGCACGGCTTCGGCGCCCCGGCCAT
TTGCGCCGCGCTCACGGCCCTGCAGAACTATCTCACCGAGGCGCTCAAAGGCATGGACAAGATGTTCTTG
AACAACACCACCACTAACAGGCACACGTCTGGGGAAGGCCCAGGTAGTAAAACTGGCGACAAGGAGGAGA
AACACAGGAAATTGGACCCAGCTTTCTTGTACAAAGTGGTGTAAGCGGCCGCCCTCCTCCTCCTTTCTTG
TTCCTTTCACGTCGCCTTCTCGGTTGTAGCTGGCAGACGACGAGTCTTACTTTTACGTGTACTTCTCTAT
AGATGATGTATGATCTCTCTGCATGCGTGTTCGTGCATGTGTCCGTGTGTTGGGTACGCGTGGTACCCTG
CAGGAAGGAAGCTGAGTTGGCTGCTGCCACCGCTGAGCAATAACTAGTAATTACTAGCATAACCCCTTGG
GGCCTCTAAACGGGTCTTGAGGGGGTTTTTTGCTGAAAGGAGGACAGCTGATGATTGTCATGCTTGCCAT
CTGTTTTCTTGCAAGGTCAGAGGAATTCGTAATCATGGTCATAGCTGTTTCCTGTGTGAAATTGTTATCC
GCTCACAATTCCACACAACATACGAGCCGGAAGCATAAAGTGTAAAGCCTGGGGTGCCTAATGAGTGAGC
TAACTCACATTAATTGCGTTGCGCTCACTGCCCGCTTTCCAGTCGGGAAACCTGTCGTGCCAGCTGCATT
AATGAATCGGCCAACGCGCGGGGAGAGGCGGTTTGCGTATTGGGCGCTCTTCCGCTTCCTCGCTCACTGA
CTCGCTGCGCTCGGTCGTTCGGCTGCGGCGAGCGGTATCAGCTCACTCAAAGGCGGTAATACGGTTATCC
ACAGAATCAGGGGATAACGCAGGAAAGAACATGTGAGCAAAAGGCCAGCAAAAGGCCAGGAACCGTAAAA
AGGCCGCGTTGCTGGCGTTTTTCCATAGGCTCCGCCCCCCTGACGAGCATCACAAAAATCGACGCTCAAG
TCAGAGGTGGCGAAACCCGACAGGACTATAAAGATACCAGGCGTTTCCCCCTGGAAGCTCCCTCGTGCGC
TCTCCTGTTCCGACCCTGCCGCTTACCGGATACCTGTCCGCCTTTCTCCCTTCGGGAAGCGTGGCGCTTT
CTCATAGCTCACGCTGTAGGTATCTCAGTTCGGTGTAGGTCGTTCGCTCCAAGCTGGGCTGTGTGCACGA
ACCCCCCGTTCAGCCCGACCGCTGCGCCTTATCCGGTAACTATCGTCTTGAGTCCAACCCGGTAAGACAC
GACTTATCGCCACTGGCAGCAGCCACTGGTAACAGGATTAGCAGAGCGAGGTATGTAGGCGGTGCTACAG
AGTTCTTGAAGTGGTGGCCTAACTACGGCTACACTAGAAGAACAGTATTTGGTATCTGCGCTCTGCTGAA
GCCAGTTACCTTCGGAAAAAGAGTTGGTAGCTCTTGATCCGGCAAACAAACCACCGCTGGTAGCGGTGGT
TTTTTTGTTTGCAAGCAGCAGATTACGCGCAGAAAAAAAGGATCTCAAGAGGATCCTTTGATCTTTTCTA
CGGGGTCTGACGCTCAGTGGAACGAAAACTCACGTTAAGGGATTTTGGTCATGAGATTATCAAAAAGGAT
CTTCACCTAGATCCTTTTAAATTAAAAATGAAGTTTTAAATCAATCTAAAGTATATATGAGTAAACTTGG
TCTGACAGTTACCAATGCTTAATCAGTGAGGCACCTATCTCAGCGATCTGTCTAGTTCGTTCATCCATAG
TTGCCTGACTCCCCGTCGTGTAGATAACTACGATACGGGAGGGCTTACCATCTGGCCCCAGTGCTGCAAT
GATACCGCGAGACCCACGCTCACCGGCTCCAGATTTATCAGCAATAAACCAGCCAGCCGGAAGGGCCGAG
CGCAGAAGTGGTCCTGCAACTTTATCCGCCTCCATCCAGTCTATTAATTGTTGCCGGGAAGCTAGAGTAA
GTAGTTCGCCAGTTAATAGTTTGCGCAACGTTGTTGCCATTGCTACAGGCATCGTGGTGTCACGCTCGTC
GTTTGGTATGGCTTCATTCAGCTCCGGTTCCCAACGATCAAGGCGAGTTACATGATCCCCCATGTTGTGC
AAAAAAGCGGTTAGCTCCTTCGGTCCTCCGATCGTTGTCAGAAGTAAGTTGGCCGCAGTGTTATCACTCA
TGGTTATGGCAGCACTGCATAATTCTCTTACTGTCATGCCATCCGTAAGATGCTTTTCTGTGACTGGTGA
GTACTCAACCAAGTCATTCTGAGAATAGTGTATGCGGCGACCGAGTTGCTCTTGCCCGGCGTCAATACGG
GATAATACCGCGCCACATAGCAGAACTTTAAAAGTGCTCATCATTGGAAAACGTTCTTCGGGGCGAAAAC
TCTCAAGGATCTTACCGCTGTTGAGATCCAGTTCGATGTAACCCACTCGTGCACCCAACTGATCTTCAGC
ATCTTTTACTTTCACCAGCGTTTCTGGGTGAGCAAAAACAGGAAGGCAAAATGCCGCAAAAAAGGGAATA
AGGGCGACACGGAAATGTTGAATACTCATACTCTTCCTTTTTCAATATTATTGAAGCATTTATCAGGGTT
ATTGTCTCATGAGCGGATACATATTTGAATGTATTTAGAAAAATAAACAAATAGGGGTTCCGCGCACATT
TCCCCGAA
Features (pLannotate 1.2.2; 14 found; start..end, strand, type, name):
     18..36      +  promoter       T7 promoter: promoter for bacteriophage T7 RNA polymerase
    210..920     +  CDS            EGFP: EGFP is a basic (constitutively fluorescent) green fluorescent protein published in 1996, derived from Aequorea victoria. It is reported to be a rapidly-maturing weak dimer with moderate acid sensitivity.
    945..969     +  protein_bind   attB1: mutant version of attB; recombination site for the Gateway® BP reaction BP Clonase™
    975..2321    +  CDS            Tfap2b: AP2B_MOUSE - Also known as Tcfap2b. Experimental evidence at protein level: Swiss-Prot protein existence level 1. Sequence-specific DNA-binding protein that interacts with inducible viral and cellular enhancer elements to regulate transcription of selected genes. AP-2 factors bind to the consensus sequence 5'-GCCNNNGGC-3' and activate genes involved in a large spectrum of important biological functions including proper eye, face, body wall, limb and neural tube development. They also suppress a number of genes including MCAM/MUC18, C/EBP alpha and MYC. AP-2-beta appears to be required for norm
   2326..2350    -  protein_bind   attB2: mutant version of attB; recombination site for the Gateway® BP reaction BP Clonase™
   2525..2556    +  CDS            SET1 (fragment): solubility-enhancement tag derived from T7 phage gene 10B
   2574..2620    +  terminator     T7 terminator: transcription terminator for bacteriophage T7 RNA polymerase
   2722..2738    -  protein_bind   lac operator: The lac repressor binds to the lac operator to inhibit transcription in E. coli. This inhibition can be relieved by adding lactose or isopropyl-β-D-thiogalactopyranoside (IPTG). lac repressor encoded by lacI
   2746..2776    -  promoter       lac promoter: promoter for the E. coli lac operon
   2791..2812    -  protein_bind   CAP binding site: CAP binding activates transcription in the presence of cAMP. E. coli catabolite activator protein
   2825..2917    -  CDS            lacI (fragment): lac repressor; lacI; The lac repressor binds to the lac operator to inhibit transcription in E. coli. This inhibition can be relieved by adding lactose or isopropyl-β-D-thiogalactopyranoside (IPTG).
   3100..3688    -  rep_origin     ori: high-copy-number ColE1/pMB1/pBR322/pUC origin of replication
   3859..4719    -  CDS            AmpR: β-lactamase; bla; confers resistance to ampicillin, carbenicillin, and related antibiotics
   4720..4824    -  promoter       AmpR promoter: bla
