[The description below was written by a language model from this plasmid's Addgene catalogue record and pLannotate feature annotations shown in this document.]
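Description:
pCellFree_G03 TFAP2B is a 4.8 kb cell-free expression plasmid built on the pCellFree_G03 Gateway backbone and carrying the human transcription factor AP-2 beta (TFAP2B) open reading frame. It is propagated in E. coli as a high-copy plasmid through a ColE1/pUC-type origin and is selected with ampicillin via the β-lactamase gene and its native promoter. The annotation also picks up a lac promoter, lac operator, CAP binding site and a short lacI fragment on the opposite strand. These appear to be leftover cloning-vector sequence rather than working parts of the expression cassette.

The cassette is driven by a bacteriophage T7 promoter and closed by a T7 terminator, so transcription depends on T7 RNA polymerase supplied in the in vitro reaction. Downstream of the promoter lies EGFP, followed by attB1, the TFAP2B coding sequence and attB2. The att sites show that the insert was introduced by Gateway recombination. The product is therefore TFAP2B with an N-terminal EGFP fusion. The catalogue entry also lists an N-terminal His tag from the backbone, although the feature table does not annotate it separately. The roughly 170 nt between the T7 promoter and EGFP is unannotated, and the record does not state what leader sequence it contains. The automated annotation matched the insert to the mouse Tfap2b protein, which probably reflects close sequence similarity, since the depositor records the species as human. A small SET1 fragment annotated before the terminator lies outside the Gateway cassette.

The stated purpose is to serve as a standard for benchmarking cell-free protein expression systems. The EGFP fusion would give a fluorescent readout of the product and the His tag a handle for capture.
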