Addgene plasmid #67092: pCellFree_G03 TFAP2B
Purpose: Standard for cell-free expression benchmarking.
Depositing lab: Kirill Alexandrov. Depositing organization: University of Queensland. Publication: Performance benchmarking of four cell-free protein expression systems. Gagoski D, Polinkovsky ME, Mureev S, Kunert A, Johnston W, Gambin Y, Alexandrov K. Biotechnol Bioeng. 2015 Aug 24. doi: 10.1002/bit.25814. PubMed 26301602.
Backbone
  Vector backbone: pCellFree_G03
  Vector type: Cell-free expression
Growth in bacteria
  Bacterial resistance: Ampicillin, 100 μg/mL
  Growth temperature: 37°C
  Growth strain: DH5alpha
  Copy number: High Copy
Gene/Insert
  Gene/Insert name: TFAP2B (alt name: transcription factor AP-2 beta)
  Species: H. sapiens (human)
  Entrez Gene: TFAP2B (a.k.a. AP-2B, AP-2beta, AP2-B, PDA2)
  Promoter: T7
  Tag / fusion protein: His (N terminal on backbone); EGFP (N terminal on backbone)
  Cloning method: Gateway Cloning
  Sequencing primers: 5′ EGFP-C; 3′ T7 terminal
Terms and licenses: Academic/Nonprofit Terms; Industry Terms: Not Available to Industry
How to cite: pCellFree_G03 TFAP2B was a gift from Kirill Alexandrov (Addgene plasmid # 67092 ; http://n2t.net/addgene:67092 ; RRID:Addgene_67092)
