>Addgene plasmid #67092 | pCellFree_G03 TFAP2B | addgene partial sequence | sequence record 119665 | EGFP-N 5'-CGTCGCCGTCCAGCTCGACCAG-3'
CTCCTCGCCCTTGCTTGTGCCGTGGTGATGGTGGTGATGGTGGTGACCAGAGGTGCCCATGGTTTCACTT
ACGTGTTTAATGTCTTTACAGACTTTATACATTACTGTCATGGTTAAATAAAATAAAATAAAATAAAATA
AAATAAAATAAAATAAAATAAAATAAAATAAAATAAACTTAAGATGTCCCTATAGTGAGTCGTATTAGAC
GTCAGGTGGCACTTTTCGGGGAAATGTGCGCGGAACCCCTATTTGTTTATTTTTCTAAATACATTCAAAT
ATGTATCCGCTCATGAGACAATAACCCTGATAAATGCTTCAATAATATTGAAAAAGGAAGAGTATGAGTA
TTCAACATTTCCGTGTCGCCCTTATTCCCTTTTTTGCGGCATTTTGCCTTCCTGTTTTTGCTCACCCAGA
AACGCTGGTGAAAGTAAAAGATGCTGAAGATCAGTTGGGTGCACGAGTGGGTTACATCGAACTGGATCTC
AACAGCGGTAAGATCCTTGAGAGTTTTCGCCCCGAAGAACGTTTTCCAATGATGAGCACTTTTAAAGTTC
TGCTATGTGGCGCGGTATTATCCCGTATTGACGCCGGGCAAGAGCAACTCGGTCGCCGCATACACTATTC
TCAGAATGACTTGGTTGAGTACTCACCAGTCACAGAAAAGCATCTTACGGATGGCATGACAGTAAGAGAA
TTATGCAGTGCTGCCATAACCATGAGTGATAACACTGCGGCCAACTTACTTCTGACAACGATCGGAGGAC
CGAAGGAGCTAACCGCTTTTTTGCACAACATGGGGGATCATGTAACTCGCCTTGATCGTTGGGAACCGGA
GCTGAATGAAGCCATACCAAACGACGAGCGTGACACCACGATGCCTGTAGCAATGGCAACAACGTTGCGC
AAACTATTAACTGGCGAACTACTTACTCTAGCTTCCCGGCAACAATTAATAGACTGGATGGAGGCGGATA
AAGTTGCAGGAC
