>Addgene plasmid #67092 | pCellFree_G03 TFAP2B | addgene partial sequence | sequence record 119669 | T7term 5'-GCTAGTTATTGCTCAGCGG-3'
TGCAGGGTACCACGCGTACCCAACACACGGACACATGCACGAACACGCATGCAGAGAGATCATACATCAT
CTATAGAGAAGTACACGTAAAAGTAAGACTCGTCGTCTGCCAGCTACAACCGAGAAGGCGACGTGAAAGG
AACAAGAAAGGAGGAGGAGGGCGGCCGCTTACACCACTTTGTACAAGAAAGCTGGGTCCAATTTCCTGTG
TTTCTCCTCCTTGTCGCCAGTTTTACTACCTGGGCCTTCCCCAGACGTGTGCCTGTTAGTGGTGGTGTTG
TTCAAGAACATCTTGTCCATGCCTTTGAGCGCCTCGGTGAGATAGTTCTGCAGGGCCGTGAGCGCGGCGC
AAATGGCCGGGGCGCCGAAGCCGTGCGTGATGAGGCTGAAGTGCGTGAGGCAGCTCTGGATCCCCGGCTC
CAGGATGGGGCTGGGTCGGCTGTTCCCTATCGGTGTCCGGTCCTGCGCCAGTAGATCCGTAAATTCTTTA
CAAAGTTGCTTGGTGGCCAACAGCATATTCTTTCGGGAGTGCAGGTCACTCGGGTCTGTGTGCTGCCGGT
TCAAATACTCAGAGACGGCTTTGGCGGGAAACTCCGTTTCGCAAATGTACCCAAAATCCCTAGCTAAGTG
AACAGCTTCTCCTTCCACCAGGGAGGTGAGTAACGTGACATTTGCTGCTTTGCGCCTGCCCGCGGGTAAA
TTCAAACCGATTTTTTCTAGCCTTTCTCGCAAAGATCTCCCCCCATTTTTCGATTTGGCTCTTCTGAGGA
CTCCGCCGAGGAGAGATGCATTGAGGCATTCAGGGGGCGACAGCCGTCTCTGAACTTCTCCCACAGTTAC
TTTGTACTTCGAAGTTGAACTGAGCAGAGACAAACGGCCTGGGACGGAGCAAAACACCTCGCCGGTGTTG
ACAGACATGCCTCCCAGGAAGCCGTCTTTATTCATCATTAGAGAAGTCACCGATTTGGGAGGAACTGGAA
CTTTTTTAATGACAGACTGGTCCAATAGATTCATGCCGCTGTTATTGGCATCTTCAACTGACTGGACGTC
TTCCATTCC
